Addgene plasmid #167893: NAX_CAGGS_CAS9_VPR_KanR neo
Purpose: PiggyBac compatible plasmid expressing Cas9-VPR
Depositing lab: Alejandro Chavez & Nan Cher Yeo. Depositing organization: Columbia University. Publication: Generation and application of a versatile CRISPR toolkit for mammalian cell engineering. Nghi Dang , Alissa Lance-Byrne, Angela Tung, Xiaoge Guo, Ryan J Cecchi, Joanna Buchthal, Alejandro Chavez, Nan Cher Yeo. Synthetic Biology, Volume 6, Issue 1, 2021 10.1093/synbio/ysab033.
Backbone
  Vector backbone: pB-CAGGS
  Vector type: CRISPR
  Selectable markers: Neomycin (select with G418)
Growth in bacteria
  Bacterial resistance: Ampicillin, 100 μg/mL
  Growth temperature: 30°C
  Growth strain: NEB Stable
  Copy number: High Copy
Gene/Insert
  Gene/Insert name: Cas9-VPR
  Species: Synthetic
  Cloning method: Gibson Cloning
Terms and licenses: Academic/Nonprofit Terms; Industry Terms: Not Available to Industry
How to cite: NAX_CAGGS_CAS9_VPR_KanR neo was a gift from Alejandro Chavez & Nan Cher Yeo (Addgene plasmid # 167893 ; http://n2t.net/addgene:167893 ; RRID:Addgene_167893)
