[The description below was written by a language model from this plasmid's Addgene catalogue record and pLannotate feature annotations shown in this document.]
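Description:
NAX_CAGGS_CAS9_VPR_KanR neo is a roughly 13.7 kb mammalian CRISPR expression plasmid built on the pB-CAGGS backbone and described as piggyBac-compatible, meaning the expression cargo is intended to be mobilised into the host genome by piggyBac transposase for stable integration. The automated annotation does not call the transposon terminal repeats, so their positions cannot be confirmed from the feature table. In E. coli the plasmid replicates from a high-copy ColE1/pUC-type origin and is selected through the β-lactamase (AmpR) gene. An f1 origin, lac promoter/operator and lacZα remnants, and short lambda-derived fragments are also present as backbone carry-over.

The payload is a synthetic Cas9-VPR fusion driven by the CAGGS promoter, composed of the CMV enhancer, chicken β-actin promoter and a chimeric β-actin/β-globin intron, which gives strong constitutive expression in many mammalian cell types. The Streptococcus pyogenes Cas9 reading frame is followed by an attB1 Gateway scar and then by activation domains from human RELA (p65) and the Epstein-Barr virus Rta protein. VPR conventionally denotes VP64-p65-Rta, and the unannotated gap upstream of p65 would be consistent with VP64, though it is not annotated. The record calls the insert Cas9-VPR and does not state whether the Cas9 moiety is nuclease-active or catalytically dead. The fusion is terminated by an HSV TK polyadenylation signal. A second cassette places NeoR/KanR under an EF-1α core promoter with an SV40 poly(A) signal, allowing G418 selection of integrants. The construct belongs to a mammalian cell engineering CRISPR toolkit and is suited to making stable lines for guide RNA-directed transcriptional activation; no guide RNA cassette is annotated, so guides would need to be provided separately.
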