Features (pLannotate 1.2.2; 24 found; start..end, strand, type, name):
      1..110     +  promoter       chicken β-actin promoter (fragment): contains a 21-bp deletion relative to the standard chicken β-actin promoter
    111..1127    +  intron         chimeric intron: chimera between introns from chicken β-actin and rabbit β-globin
   1230..5333    +  CDS            cas9: CAS9_STRP1 - Also known as csn1 From Streptococcus pyogenes serotype M1.
   5403..5427    +  protein_bind   attB1: mutant version of attB; recombination site for the Gateway® BP reaction BP Clonase™
   5658..6437    +  CDS            RELA (fragment): TF65_HUMAN - Also known as NFKB3. Experimental evidence at protein level: Swiss-Prot protein existence level 1. NF-kappa-B is a pleiotropic transcription factor present in almost all cell types and is the endpoint of a series of signal transduction events that are initiated by a vast array of stimuli related to many biological processes such as inflammation, immunity, differentiation, cell growth, tumorigenesis and apoptosis. NF-kappa-B is a homo- or heterodimeric complex formed by the Rel-like domain- containing proteins RELA/p65, RELB, NFKB1/p105, NFKB1/p50, REL and NFKB2/p52. The heterodime
   6456..7025    +  CDS            Rta AD: transcriptional activation domain from the human herpesvirus 4 (Epstein-Barr virus) replication and transcription activator Rta/BRLF1 (Hardwick et al., 1992; Chavez et al., 2015)
   7094..7142    +  polyA_signal   HSV TK poly(A) signal: herpes simplex virus thymidine kinase polyadenylation signal (Cole and Stacy, 1985)
   7374..7585    +  promoter       EF-1α core promoter: core promoter for human elongation factor EF-1α
   7601..8395    +  CDS            NeoR/KanR: aminoglycoside phosphotransferase from Tn5; aph(3')-II (or nptII); confers resistance to neomycin, kanamycin, and G418 (Geneticin®)
   8399..8520    +  polyA_signal   SV40 poly(A) signal: SV40 polyadenylation signal
   8538..8630    +  ncRNA          G-CSF SLDE: Accession: RF00183 - G-CSF factor stem-loop destabilising element (SLDE)
   9327..9794    +  CDS            B (fragment): PORTL_LAMBD - Experimental evidence at protein level: Swiss-Prot protein existence level 1. Forms the portal vertex of the capsid (PubMed:6228056, PubMed:6232391). This portal plays critical roles in head assembly, genome packaging, neck/tail attachment, and genome ejection (Probable). The portal protein multimerizes as a single ring-shaped homododecamer arranged around a central channel (PubMed:6232391). Binds to the terminase subunits to form the packaging machine (PubMed:7799432). From Escherichia phage lambda (Bacteriophage lambda).
   9830..9852    -  protein_bind   lac operator (fragment): The lac repressor binds to the lac operator to inhibit transcription in E. coli. This inhibition can be relieved by adding lactose or isopropyl-β-D-thiogalactopyranoside (IPTG). lac repressor encoded by lacI
   9856..9886    -  promoter       lac promoter: promoter for the E. coli lac operon
   9901..9922    -  protein_bind   CAP binding site: CAP binding activates transcription in the presence of cAMP. E. coli catabolite activator protein
   9935..10027   -  CDS            lacI (fragment): lac repressor; lacI; The lac repressor binds to the lac operator to inhibit transcription in E. coli. This inhibition can be relieved by adding lactose or isopropyl-β-D-thiogalactopyranoside (IPTG).
  10210..10798   -  rep_origin     ori: high-copy-number ColE1/pMB1/pBR322/pUC origin of replication
  10969..11829   -  CDS            AmpR: β-lactamase; bla; confers resistance to ampicillin, carbenicillin, and related antibiotics
  11830..11934   -  promoter       AmpR promoter: bla
  11987..12415   -  rep_origin     f1 ori (sequence partly withheld): f1 bacteriophage origin of replication; arrow indicates direction of (+) strand synthesis
  12420..12575   -  CDS            lacZα (fragment): LacZα fragment of β-galactosidase; lacZ fragment
  12577..12696   +  CDS            B (fragment): PORTL_LAMBD - Experimental evidence at protein level: Swiss-Prot protein existence level 1. Forms the portal vertex of the capsid (PubMed:6228056, PubMed:6232391). This portal plays critical roles in head assembly, genome packaging, neck/tail attachment, and genome ejection (Probable). The portal protein multimerizes as a single ring-shaped homododecamer arranged around a central channel (PubMed:6232391). Binds to the terminase subunits to form the packaging machine (PubMed:7799432). From Escherichia phage lambda (Bacteriophage lambda).
  13186..13565   +  enhancer       CMV enhancer: human cytomegalovirus immediate early enhancer
  13567..2       +  promoter       chicken β-actin promoter (fragment) (across the origin): contains a 21-bp deletion relative to the standard chicken β-actin promoter
>Addgene plasmid #167893 | NAX_CAGGS_CAS9_VPR_KanR neo | addgene full sequence | sequence record 354107 | Addgene Partial NGS Result
GGCGGAGAGGTGCGGCGGCAGCCAATCAGAGCGGCGCGCTCCGAAAGTTTCCTTTTATGGCGAGGCGGCG
GCGGCGGCGGCCCTATAAAAAGCGAAGCGCGCGGCGGGCGGGAGTCGCTGCGCGCTGCCTTCGCCCCGTG
CCCCGCTCCGCCGCCGCCTCGCGCCGCCCGCCCCGGCTCTGACTGACCGCGTTACTCCCACAGGTGAGCG
GGCGGGACGGCCCTTCTCCTCCGGGCTGTAATTAGCGCTTGGTTTAATGACGGCTTGTTTCTTTTCTGTG
GCTGCGTGAAAGCCTTGAGGGGCTCCGGGAGGGCCCTTTGTGCGGGGGGAGCGGCTCGGGGGGTGCGTGC
GTGTGTGTGTGCGTGGGGAGCGCCGCGTGCGGCTCCGCGCTGCCCGGCGGCTGTGAGCGCTGCGGGCGCG
GCGCGGGGCTTTTTGCGCTCCGCAGTGTGCGCGAGGGGAGCGCGGCCGGGGGCGGTGCCCCGCGGTGCGG
GGGGGGCTGCGAGGGGAACAAAGGCTGCGTGCGGGGTGTGTGCGTGGGGGGGTGAGCAGGGGGTGTGGGC
GCGTCGGTCGGGCTGCAACCCCCCCTGCACCCCCCTCCCCGAGTTGCTGAGCACGGCCCGGCTTCGGGTG
CGGGGCTCCGTACGGGGCGTGGCGCGGGGCTCGCCGTGCCGGGCGGGGGGTGGCGGCAGGTGGGGGTGCC
GGGCGGGGCGGGGCCGCCTCGGGCCGGGGAGGGCTCGGGGGAGGGGCGCGGCGGCCCCCGGAGCGCCGGC
GGCTGTCGAGGCGCGGCGAGCCGCAGCCATTGCCTTTTATGGTAATCGTGCGAGAGGGCGCAGGGACTTC
CTTTGTCCCAAATCTGTGCGGAGCCGAAATCTGGGAGGCGCCGCCGCACCCCCTCTAGCGGGCGCGGGGC
GAAGCGGTGCGGCGCCGGCAGGAAGGAAATGGGCGGGGAGGGCCTTCGTGCGTCGCCGCGCCGCCGTCCC
CTTCTCCCTCTCCAGCCTCGGGGCTGTCCGCGGGGGGACGGCTGCCTTCGGGGGGGACGGGGCAGGGCGG
GGTTCGGCTTCTGGCGTGTGACCGGCGGCTCTAGAGCCTCTGCTAACCATGTTCATGCCTTCTTCTTTTT
CCTACAGCTCCTGGGCAACGTGCTGGTTATTGTGCTGTCTCATCATTTTGGCAAAGAATCTAGATACCCT
CGTAAAGGTCTAGAGCTAGAGGATCGAACCCTTGCCACCATGGACAAGAAGTACTCCATTGGGCTCGATA
TCGGCACAAACAGCGTCGGCTGGGCCGTCATTACGGACGAGTACAAGGTGCCGAGCAAAAAATTCAAAGT
TCTGGGCAATACCGATCGCCACAGCATAAAGAAGAACCTCATTGGCGCCCTCCTGTTCGACTCCGGGGAG
ACGGCCGAAGCCACGCGGCTCAAAAGAACAGCACGGCGCAGATATACCCGCAGAAAGAATCGGATCTGCT
ACCTGCAGGAGATCTTTAGTAATGAGATGGCTAAGGTGGATGACTCTTTCTTCCATAGGCTGGAGGAGTC
CTTTTTGGTGGAGGAGGATAAAAAGCACGAGCGCCACCCAATCTTTGGCAATATCGTGGACGAGGTGGCG
TACCATGAAAAGTACCCAACCATATATCATCTGAGGAAGAAGCTTGTAGACAGTACTGATAAGGCTGACT
TGCGGTTGATCTATCTCGCGCTGGCGCATATGATCAAATTTCGGGGACACTTCCTCATCGAGGGGGACCT
GAACCCAGACAACAGCGATGTCGACAAACTCTTTATCCAACTGGTTCAGACTTACAATCAGCTTTTCGAA
GAGAACCCGATCAACGCATCCGGAGTTGACGCCAAAGCAATCCTGAGCGCTAGGCTGTCCAAATCCCGGC
GGCTCGAAAACCTCATCGCACAGCTCCCTGGGGAGAAGAAGAACGGCCTGTTTGGTAATCTTATCGCCCT
GTCACTCGGGCTGACCCCCAACTTTAAATCTAACTTCGACCTGGCCGAAGATGCCAAGCTTCAACTGAGC
AAAGACACCTACGATGATGATCTCGACAATCTGCTGGCCCAGATCGGCGACCAGTACGCAGACCTTTTTT
TAGCGGCAAAGAACCTGTCAGACGCCATTCTGCTGAGTGATATTCTGCGAGTGAACACGGAGATCACCAA
AGCTCCGCTGAGCGCTAGTATGATCAAGCGCTATGATGAGCACCACCAAGACTTGACTTTGCTGAAGGCC
CTTGTCAGACAGCAACTGCCTGAGAAGTACAAGGAAATTTTCTTCGATCAGTCTAAAAATGGCTACGCCG
GATACATTGACGGCGGAGCAAGCCAGGAGGAATTTTACAAATTTATTAAGCCCATCTTGGAAAAAATGGA
CGGCACCGAGGAGCTGCTGGTAAAGCTTAACAGAGAAGATCTGTTGCGCAAACAGCGCACTTTCGACAAT
GGAAGCATCCCCCACCAGATTCACCTGGGCGAACTGCACGCTATCCTCAGGCGGCAAGAGGATTTCTACC
CCTTTTTGAAAGATAACAGGGAAAAGATTGAGAAAATCCTCACATTTCGGATACCCTACTATGTAGGCCC
CCTCGCCCGGGGAAATTCCAGATTCGCGTGGATGACTCGCAAATCAGAAGAGACCATCACTCCCTGGAAC
TTCGAGGAAGTCGTGGATAAGGGGGCCTCTGCCCAGTCCTTCATCGAAAGGATGACTAACTTTGATAAAA
ATCTGCCTAACGAAAAGGTGCTTCCTAAACACTCTCTGCTGTACGAGTACTTCACAGTTTATAACGAGCT
CACCAAGGTCAAATACGTCACAGAAGGGATGAGAAAGCCAGCATTCCTGTCTGGAGAGCAGAAGAAAGCT
ATCGTGGACCTCCTCTTCAAGACGAACCGGAAAGTTACCGTGAAACAGCTCAAAGAAGACTATTTCAAAA
AGATTGAATGTTTCGACTCTGTTGAAATCAGCGGAGTGGAGGATCGCTTCAACGCATCCCTGGGAACGTA
TCACGATCTCCTGAAAATCATTAAAGACAAGGACTTCCTGGACAATGAGGAGAACGAGGACATTCTTGAG
GACATTGTCCTCACCCTTACGTTGTTTGAAGATAGGGAGATGATTGAAGAACGCTTGAAAACTTACGCTC
ATCTCTTCGACGACAAAGTCATGAAACAGCTCAAGAGGCGCCGATATACAGGATGGGGGCGGCTGTCAAG
AAAACTGATCAATGGGATCCGAGACAAGCAGAGTGGAAAGACAATCCTGGATTTTCTTAAGTCCGATGGA
TTTGCCAACCGGAACTTCATGCAGTTGATCCATGATGACTCTCTCACCTTTAAGGAGGACATCCAGAAAG
CACAAGTTTCTGGCCAGGGGGACAGTCTTCACGAGCACATCGCTAATCTTGCAGGTAGCCCAGCTATCAA
AAAGGGAATACTGCAGACCGTTAAGGTCGTGGATGAACTCGTCAAAGTAATGGGAAGGCATAAGCCCGAG
AATATCGTTATCGAGATGGCCCGAGAGAACCAAACTACCCAGAAGGGACAGAAGAACAGTAGGGAAAGGA
TGAAGAGGATTGAAGAGGGTATAAAAGAACTGGGGTCCCAAATCCTTAAGGAACACCCAGTTGAAAACAC
CCAGCTTCAGAATGAGAAGCTCTACCTGTACTACCTGCAGAACGGCAGGGACATGTACGTGGATCAGGAA
CTGGACATCAATCGGCTCTCCGACTACGACGTGGATCATATCGTGCCCCAGTCTTTTCTCAAAGATGATT
CTATTGATAATAAAGTGTTGACAAGATCCGATAAAAATAGAGGGAAGAGTGATAACGTCCCCTCAGAAGA
AGTTGTCAAGAAAATGAAAAATTATTGGCGGCAGCTGCTGAACGCCAAACTGATCACACAACGGAAGTTC
GATAATCTGACTAAGGCTGAACGAGGTGGCCTGTCTGAGTTGGATAAAGCCGGCTTCATCAAAAGGCAGC
TTGTTGAGACACGCCAGATCACCAAGCACGTGGCCCAAATTCTCGATTCACGCATGAACACCAAGTACGA
TGAAAATGACAAACTGATTCGAGAGGTGAAAGTTATTACTCTGAAGTCTAAGCTGGTCTCAGATTTCAGA
AAGGACTTTCAGTTTTATAAGGTGAGAGAGATCAACAATTACCACCATGCGCATGATGCCTACCTGAATG
CAGTGGTAGGCACTGCACTTATCAAAAAATATCCCAAGCTTGAATCTGAATTTGTTTACGGAGACTATAA
AGTGTACGATGTTAGGAAAATGATCGCAAAGTCTGAGCAGGAAATAGGCAAGGCCACCGCTAAGTACTTC
TTTTACAGCAATATTATGAATTTTTTCAAGACCGAGATTACACTGGCCAATGGAGAGATTCGGAAGCGAC
CACTTATCGAAACAAACGGAGAAACAGGAGAAATCGTGTGGGACAAGGGTAGGGATTTCGCGACAGTCCG
GAAGGTCCTGTCCATGCCGCAGGTGAACATCGTTAAAAAGACCGAAGTACAGACCGGAGGCTTCTCCAAG
GAAAGTATCCTCCCGAAAAGGAACAGCGACAAGCTGATCGCACGCAAAAAAGATTGGGACCCCAAGAAAT
ACGGCGGATTCGATTCTCCTACAGTCGCTTACAGTGTACTGGTTGTGGCCAAAGTGGAGAAAGGGAAGTC
TAAAAAACTCAAAAGCGTCAAGGAACTGCTGGGCATCACAATCATGGAGCGATCAAGCTTCGAAAAAAAC
CCCATCGACTTTCTCGAGGCGAAAGGATATAAAGAGGTCAAAAAAGACCTCATCATTAAGCTTCCCAAGT
ACTCTCTCTTTGAGCTTGAAAACGGCCGGAAACGAATGCTCGCTAGTGCGGGCGAGCTGCAGAAAGGTAA
CGAGCTGGCACTGCCCTCTAAATACGTTAATTTCTTGTATCTGGCCAGCCACTATGAAAAGCTCAAAGGG
TCTCCCGAAGATAATGAGCAGAAGCAGCTGTTCGTGGAACAACACAAACACTACCTTGATGAGATCATCG
AGCAAATAAGCGAATTCTCCAAAAGAGTGATCCTCGCCGACGCTAACCTCGATAAGGTGCTTTCTGCTTA
CAATAAGCACAGGGATAAGCCCATCAGGGAGCAGGCAGAAAACATTATCCACTTGTTTACTCTGACCAAC
TTGGGCGCGCCTGCAGCCTTCAAGTACTTCGACACCACCATAGACAGAAAGCGGTACACCTCTACAAAGG
AGGTCCTGGACGCCACACTGATTCATCAGTCAATTACGGGGCTCTATGAAACAAGAATCGACCTCTCTCA
GCTCGGTGGAGACAGCAGGGCTGACCCCAAGAAGAAGAGGAAGGTGTCGCCAGGGATCCGTCGACTTGAC
GCGTTAATATCAACAAGTTTGTACAAAAAAGCAGGCTACAAAGAGGCCAGCGGTTCCGGACGGGCTGACG
CATTGGACGATTTTGATCTGGATATGCTGGGAAGTGACGCCCTCGATGATTTTGACCTTGACATGCTTGG
TTCGGATGCCCTTGATGACTTTGACCTCGACATGCTCGGCAGTGACGCCCTTGATGATTTCGACCTGGAC
ATGCTGATTAACTCTAGAAGTTCCGGATCTCCGAAAAAGAAACGCAAAGTTGGTAGCCAGTACCTGCCCG
ACACCGACGACCGGCACCGGATCGAGGAAAAGCGGAAGCGGACCTACGAGACATTCAAGAGCATCATGAA
GAAGTCCCCCTTCAGCGGCCCCACCGACCCTAGACCTCCACCTAGAAGAATCGCCGTGCCCAGCAGATCC
AGCGCCAGCGTGCCAAAACCTGCCCCCCAGCCTTACCCCTTCACCAGCAGCCTGAGCACCATCAACTACG
ACGAGTTCCCTACCATGGTGTTCCCCAGCGGCCAGATCTCTCAGGCCTCTGCTCTGGCTCCAGCCCCTCC
TCAGGTGCTGCCTCAGGCTCCTGCTCCTGCACCAGCTCCAGCCATGGTGTCTGCACTGGCTCAGGCACCA
GCACCCGTGCCTGTGCTGGCTCCTGGACCTCCACAGGCTGTGGCTCCACCAGCCCCTAAACCTACACAGG
CCGGCGAGGGCACACTGTCTGAAGCTCTGCTGCAGCTGCAGTTCGACGACGAGGATCTGGGAGCCCTGCT
GGGAAACAGCACCGATCCTGCCGTGTTCACCGACCTGGCCAGCGTGGACAACAGCGAGTTCCAGCAGCTG
CTGAACCAGGGCATCCCTGTGGCCCCTCACACCACCGAGCCCATGCTGATGGAATACCCCGAGGCCATCA
CCCGGCTCGTGACAGGCGCTCAGAGGCCTCCTGATCCAGCTCCTGCCCCTCTGGGAGCACCAGGCCTGCC
TAATGGACTGCTGTCTGGCGACGAGGACTTCAGCTCTATCGCCGATATGGATTTCTCAGCCTTGCTGGGC
TCTGGCAGCGGCAGCCGGGATTCCAGGGAAGGGATGTTTTTGCCGAAGCCTGAGGCCGGCTCCGCTATTA
GTGACGTGTTTGAGGGCCGCGAGGTGTGCCAGCCAAAACGAATCCGGCCATTTCATCCTCCAGGAAGTCC
ATGGGCCAACCGCCCACTCCCCGCCAGCCTCGCACCAACACCAACCGGTCCAGTACATGAGCCAGTCGGG
TCACTGACCCCGGCACCAGTCCCTCAGCCACTGGATCCAGCGCCCGCAGTGACTCCCGAGGCCAGTCACC
TGTTGGAGGATCCCGATGAAGAGACGAGCCAGGCTGTCAAAGCCCTTCGGGAGATGGCCGATACTGTGAT
TCCCCAGAAGGAAGAGGCTGCAATCTGTGGCCAAATGGACCTTTCCCATCCGCCCCCAAGGGGCCATCTG
GATGAGCTGACAACCACACTTGAGTCCATGACCGAGGATCTGAACCTGGACTCACCCCTGACCCCGGAAT
TGAACGAGATTCTGGATACCTTCCTGAACGACGAGTGCCTCTTGCATGCCATGCATATCAGCACAGGACT
GTCCATCTTCGACACATCTCTGTTTTGAGTTTAAACGGGGGAGGCTAACTGAAACACGGAAGGAGACAAT
ACCGGAAGGAACCCGCGCTATGACGGCAATAAAAAGACAGAATAAAACGCACGGGTGTTGGGTCGTTTGT
TCATAAACGCGGGGTTCGGTCCCAGGGCTGGCACTCTGTCGATACCCCACCGAGACCCCATTGGGGCCAA
TACGCCCGCGTTTCTTCCTTTTCCCCACCCCACCCCCCAAGTTCGGGTGAAGGCCCAGGGCTCGCAGCCA
ACGTCGGGGCGGCAGGCCCTGCCATAGCAGATCTGCGAAATCGGATCCGCGGCCACACTGATTCTAGCTG
CAGAGGCTCCGGTGCCCGTCAGTGGGCAGAGCGCACATCGCCCACAGCCCCCGAGAAGTTGGGGGGAGGG
GTCGGCAATTGAACCGGTGCCTAGAGAAGGTGGCGCGGGGTAAACTGGGAAAGTGATGTCGTGTACTGGC
TCCGCCTTTTTCCCGAGGGTGGGGGAGAACCGTATATAAGTGCAGTAGTCGCCGTGAACGTTCTTTTTCG
CAACGGGTTTGCCGCCAGAACACAGGATCCTCGAGCCACCATGATTGAACAAGATGGATTGCACGCAGGT
TCTCCGGCCGCTTGGGTGGAGAGGCTATTCGGCTATGACTGGGCACAACAGACAATCGGCTGCTCTGATG
CCGCCGTGTTCCGGCTGTCAGCGCAGGGGCGCCCGGTTCTTTTTGTCAAGACCGACCTGTCCGGTGCCCT
GAATGAACTGCAAGACGAGGCAGCGCGGCTATCGTGGCTGGCCACGACGGGCGTTCCTTGCGCAGCTGTG
CTCGACGTTGTCACTGAAGCGGGAAGGGACTGGCTGCTATTGGGCGAAGTGCCGGGGCAGGATCTCCTGT
CATCTCACCTTGCTCCTGCCGAGAAAGTATCCATCATGGCTGATGCAATGCGGCGGCTGCATACGCTTGA
TCCGGCTACCTGCCCATTCGACCACCAAGCGAAACATCGCATCGAGCGAGCACGTACTCGGATGGAAGCC
GGTCTTGTCGATCAGGATGATCTGGACGAAGAGCATCAGGGGCTCGCGCCAGCCGAACTGTTCGCCAGGC
TCAAGGCGAGCATGCCCGACGGCGAGGATCTCGTCGTGACCCATGGCGATGCCTGCTTGCCGAATATCAT
GGTGGAAAATGGCCGCTTTTCTGGATTCATCGACTGTGGCCGGCTGGGTGTGGCGGACCGCTATCAGGAC
ATAGCGTTGGCTACCCGTGATATTGCTGAAGAGCTTGGCGGCGAATGGGCTGACCGCTTCCTCGTGCTTT
ACGGTATCGCCGCTCCCGATTCGCAGCGCATCGCCTTCTATCGCCTTCTTGACGAGTTCTTCTGAGTTAA
CTTGTTTATTGCAGCTTATAATGGTTACAAATAAAGCAATAGCATCACAAATTTCACAAATAAAGCATTT
TTTTCACTGCATTCTAGTTGTGGTTTGTCCAAACTCATCAATGTATCTTATCATGTCTGGAATTGACTCA
AATGATGTCAATTAGTCTATCAGAAGCTCATCTGGTCTCCCTTCCGGGGGACAAGACATCCCTGTTTAAT
ATTTAAACAGCAGTGTTCCCAAACTGGGTTCTTATATCCCTTGCTCTGGTCAACCAGGTTGCAGGGTTTC
CTGTCCTCACAGGAACGAAGTCCCTAAAGAAACAGTGGCAGCCAGGTTTAGCCCCGGAATTGACTGGATT
CCTTTTTTAGGGCCCATTGGTATGGCTTTTTCCCCGTATCCCCCCAGGTGTCTGCAGGCTCAAAGAGCAG
CGAGAAGCGTTCAGAGGAAAGCGATCCCGTGCCACCTTCCCCGTGCCCGGGCTGTCCCCGCACGCTGCCG
GCTCGGGGATGCGGGGGGAGCGCCGGACCGGAGCGGAGCCCCGGGCGGCTCGCTGCTGCCCCCTAGCGGG
GGAGGGACGTAATTACATCCCTGGGGGCTTTGGGGGGGGGCTGTCCCTGATATCTATAACAAGAAAATAT
ATATATAATAAGTTATCACGTAAGTAGAACATGAAATAACAATATAATTATCGTATGAGTTAAATCTTAA
AAGTCACGTAAAAGATAATCATGCGTCATTTTGACTCACGCGGTCGTTATAGTTCAAAATCAGTGACACT
TACCGCATTGACAAGCACGCCTCACGGGAGCTCCAAGCGGCGACTGAGATGTCCTAAATGCACAGCGACG
GATTCGCGCTATTTAGAAAGAGAGAGCAATATTTCAAGAATGCATGCGTCAATTTTACGCAGACTATCTT
TCTAGGGTTAATCTAGCTGCATCAGGATCATATCGTCGGGTCTTTTTTCCGGCTCAGTCATCGCCCAAGC
TGGCGCTATCTGGGCATCGGGGAGGAAGAAGCCCGTGCCTTTTCCCGCGAGGTTGAAGCGGCATGGAAAG
AGTTTGCCGAGGATGACTGCTGCTGCATTGACGTTGAGCGAAAACGCACGTTTACCATGATGATTCGGGA
AGGTGTGGCCATGCACGCCTTTAACGGTGAACTGTTCGTTCAGGCCACCTGGGATACCAGTTCGTCGCGG
CTTTTCCGGACACAGTTCCGGATGGTCAGCCCGAAGCGCATCAGCAACCCGAACAATACCGGCGACAGCC
GGAACTGCCGTGCCGGTGTGCAGATTAATGACAGCGGTGCGGCGCTGGGATATTACGTCAGCGAGGACGG
GTATCCTGGCTGGATGCCGCAGAAATGGACATGGATACCCCGTGAGTTACCCGGCGGGCGCGCTTGGCGT
AATCATGGTCATAGCTGTTTCCTGTGTGAAATTGTTATCCGCTCACAATTCCACACAACATACGAGCCGG
AAGCATAAAGTGTAAAGCCTGGGGTGCCTAATGAGTGAGCTAACTCACATTAATTGCGTTGCGCTCACTG
CCCGCTTTCCAGTCGGGAAACCTGTCGTGCCAGCTGCATTAATGAATCGGCCAACGCGCGGGGAGAGGCG
GTTTGCGTATTGGGCGCTCTTCCGCTTCCTCGCTCACTGACTCGCTGCGCTCGGTCGTTCGGCTGCGGCG
AGCGGTATCAGCTCACTCAAAGGCGGTAATACGGTTATCCACAGAATCAGGGGATAACGCAGGAAAGAAC
ATGTGAGCAAAAGGCCAGCAAAAGGCCAGGAACCGTAAAAAGGCCGCGTTGCTGGCGTTTTTCCATAGGC
TCCGCCCCCCTGACGAGCATCACAAAAATCGACGCTCAAGTCAGAGGTGGCGAAACCCGACAGGACTATA
AAGATACCAGGCGTTTCCCCCTGGAAGCTCCCTCGTGCGCTCTCCTGTTCCGACCCTGCCGCTTACCGGA
TACCTGTCCGCCTTTCTCCCTTCGGGAAGCGTGGCGCTTTCTCATAGCTCACGCTGTAGGTATCTCAGTT
CGGTGTAGGTCGTTCGCTCCAAGCTGGGCTGTGTGCACGAACCCCCCGTTCAGCCCGACCGCTGCGCCTT
ATCCGGTAACTATCGTCTTGAGTCCAACCCGGTAAGACACGACTTATCGCCACTGGCAGCAGCCACTGGT
AACAGGATTAGCAGAGCGAGGTATGTAGGCGGTGCTACAGAGTTCTTGAAGTGGTGGCCTAACTACGGCT
ACACTAGAAGAACAGTATTTGGTATCTGCGCTCTGCTGAAGCCAGTTACCTTCGGAAAAAGAGTTGGTAG
CTCTTGATCCGGCAAACAAACCACCGCTGGTAGCGGTGGTTTTTTTGTTTGCAAGCAGCAGATTACGCGC
AGAAAAAAAGGATCTCAAGAAGATCCTTTGATCTTTTCTACGGGGTCTGACGCTCAGTGGAACGAAAACT
CACGTTAAGGGATTTTGGTCATGAGATTATCAAAAAGGATCTTCACCTAGATCCTTTTAAATTAAAAATG
AAGTTTTAAATCAATCTAAAGTATATATGAGTAAACTTGGTCTGACAGTTACCAATGCTTAATCAGTGAG
GCACCTATCTCAGCGATCTGTCTATTTCGTTCATCCATAGTTGCCTGACTCCCCGTCGTGTAGATAACTA
CGATACGGGAGGGCTTACCATCTGGCCCCAGTGCTGCAATGATACCGCGAGACCCACGCTCACCGGCTCC
AGATTTATCAGCAATAAACCAGCCAGCCGGAAGGGCCGAGCGCAGAAGTGGTCCTGCAACTTTATCCGCC
TCCATCCAGTCTATTAATTGTTGCCGGGAAGCTAGAGTAAGTAGTTCGCCAGTTAATAGTTTGCGCAACG
TTGTTGCCATTGCTACAGGCATCGTGGTGTCACGCTCGTCGTTTGGTATGGCTTCATTCAGCTCCGGTTC
CCAACGATCAAGGCGAGTTACATGATCCCCCATGTTGTGCAAAAAAGCGGTTAGCTCCTTCGGTCCTCCG
ATCGTTGTCAGAAGTAAGTTGGCCGCAGTGTTATCACTCATGGTTATGGCAGCACTGCATAATTCTCTTA
CTGTCATGCCATCCGTAAGATGCTTTTCTGTGACTGGTGAGTACTCAACCAAGTCATTCTGAGAATAGTG
TATGCGGCGACCGAGTTGCTCTTGCCCGGCGTCAATACGGGATAATACCGCGCCACATAGCAGAACTTTA
AAAGTGCTCATCATTGGAAAACGTTCTTCGGGGCGAAAACTCTCAAGGATCTTACCGCTGTTGAGATCCA
GTTCGATGTAACCCACTCGTGCACCCAACTGATCTTCAGCATCTTTTACTTTCACCAGCGTTTCTGGGTG
AGCAAAAACAGGAAGGCAAAATGCCGCAAAAAAGGGAATAAGGGCGACACGGAAATGTTGAATACTCATA
CTCTTCCTTTTTCAATATTATTGAAGCATTTATCAGGGTTATTGTCTCATGAGCGGATACATATTTGAAT
GTATTTAGAAAAATAAACAAATAGGGGTTCCGCGCACATTTCCCCGAAAAGTGCCACCTAAATTGTAAGC
GTTAATATTTTGTTAAAATTCGCGTTAAATTTTTGTTAAATCAGCTCATTTTTTAACCAATAGGCCGAAA
TCGGCAAAATCCCTTATAAATCAAAAGAATAGACCGAGATAGGGT
[37 nt withheld, positions 12086-12122]
AAAGAACGTGGACTCCAACGTCAAAGG
[49 nt withheld, positions 12150-12198]
T
[91 nt withheld, positions 12200-12290]
G
[124 nt withheld, positions 12292-12415]
CCCATTCGCCATTCAGGCTGCGCAACTGTTGGGAAGGGCGATCGGTGCGGGCCTCTTCGCTATTACGCCA
GCTGGCGAAAGGGGGATGTGCTGCAAGGCGATTAAGTTGGGTAACGCCAGGGTTTTCCCAGTCACGACGT
TGTAAAACGACGGCCAGTGAGCGCGCCTCGTTCATTCACGTTTTTGAACCCGTGGAGGACGGGCAGACTC
GCGGTGCAAATGTGTTTTACAGCGTGATGGAGCAGATGAAGATGCTCGACACGCTGCAGAACACGCAGCT
AGATTAACCCTAGAAAGATAATCATATTGTGACGTACGTTAAAGATAATCATGTGTAAAATTGACGCATG
TGTTTTATCGGTCTGTATATCGAGGTTTATTTATTAATTTGAATAGATATTAAGTTTTATTATATTTACA
CTTACATACTAATAATAAATTCAACAAACAATTTATTTATGTTTATTTATTTATTAAAAAAAACAAAAAC
TCAAAATTTCTTCTATAAAGTAACAAAACTTTTATGAGGGACAGCCCCCCCCCAAAGCCCCCAGGGATGT
AATTACGTCCCTCCCCCGCTAGGGGGCAGCAGCGAGCCGCCCGGGGCTCCGCTCCGGTCCGGCGCTCCCC
CCGCATCCCCGAGCCGGCAGCGTGCGGGGACAGCCCGGGCACGGGGAAGGTGGCACGGGATCGCTTTCCT
CTGAACGCTTCTCGCTGCTCTTTGAGCCTGCAGACACCTGGGGGGATACGGGGAAAAGGCCTCCACGGCC
GACATTGATTATTGACTAGTTATTAATAGTAATCAATTACGGGGTCATTAGTTCATAGCCCATATATGGA
GTTCCGCGTTACATAACTTACGGTAAATGGCCCGCCTGGCTGACCGCCCAACGACCCCCGCCCATTGACG
TCAATAATGACGTATGTTCCCATAGTAACGCCAATAGGGACTTTCCATTGACGTCAATGGGTGGAGTATT
TACGGTAAACTGCCCACTTGGCAGTACATCAAGTGTATCATATGCCAAGTACGCCCCCTATTGACGTCAA
TGACGGTAAATGGCCCGCCTGGCATTATGCCCAGTACATGACCTTATGGGACTTTCCTACTTGGCAGTAC
ATCTACGTATTAGTCATCGCTATTACCATGGTCGAGGTGAGCCCCACGTTCTGCTTCACTCTCCCCATCT
CCCCCCCCTCCCCACCCCCAATTTTGTATTTATTTATTTTTTAATTATTTTGTGCAGCGATGGGGGCGGG
GGG
